Addgene plasmid #180408: W118-1_hTGM3-Flag
Purpose: lentiviral transduction of human TGM3 (with a C-terminal Flag tag) gene
Depositing lab: Huda Zoghbi. Depositing organization: Baylor College of Medicine. Publication: Cross-species genetic screens identify transglutaminase 5 as a regulator of polyglutamine-expanded ataxin-1. Lee WS, Al-Ramahi I, Jeong HH, Jang Y, Lin T, Adamski CJ, Lavery LA, Rath S, Richman R, Bondar VV, Alcala E, Revelli JP, Orr HT, Liu Z, Botas J, Zoghbi HY. J Clin Invest. 2022 May 2;132(9). pii: 156616. doi: 10.1172/JCI156616. PubMed 35499073.
Backbone
  Vector backbone: W118-1
  Backbone size w/o insert (bp): 8015
  Vector type: Mammalian Expression, Lentiviral
  Selectable markers: Puromycin
Growth in bacteria
  Bacterial resistance: Ampicillin, 100 μg/mL
  Growth temperature: 37°C
  Growth strain: NEB Stable
  Copy number: Low Copy
Gene/Insert
  Gene/Insert name: TGM3
  Species: H. sapiens (human)
  Insert size (bp): 2112
  Entrez Gene: TGM3 (a.k.a. TGE)
  Promoter: CMV
  Tag / fusion protein: Flag (C terminal on insert)
  Cloning method: Gateway Cloning
  Sequencing primers: 5′ CMV forward; 3′ CATAGCGTAAAAGGAGCAACA
Terms and licenses: Academic/Nonprofit Terms; Industry Terms: Not Available to Industry
How to cite: W118-1_hTGM3-Flag was a gift from Huda Zoghbi (Addgene plasmid # 180408 ; http://n2t.net/addgene:180408 ; RRID:Addgene_180408)
