[The description below was written by a language model from this plasmid's Addgene catalogue record and pLannotate feature annotations shown in this document.]
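Description:
W118-1_hTGM3-Flag is a lentiviral mammalian expression plasmid of about 10.1 kb, built by Gateway cloning of human TGM3 into the W118-1 backbone. It is propagated in E. coli under ampicillin selection (AmpR with its bla promoter) from a ColE1/pUC-type origin. The catalogue nevertheless lists it as low copy and names a recombination-stabilising strain, which is common practice for plasmids carrying repeated LTRs. An f1 origin, an SV40 origin and remnants of lac/lacZα, T3 and T7 elements are carried over from the backbone.

The transfer cassette has a third-generation layout. An RSV promoter drives a truncated HIV-1 5' LTR, followed by the Ψ packaging signal with a gag fragment, the RRE for Rev-dependent nuclear export of genomic RNA, and the cPPT/CTS. A second truncated LTR, annotated downstream next to a nef fragment, occupies the 3' LTR position and is followed by an SV40 polyadenylation signal. Between the LTRs, the CMV enhancer/promoter drives the TGM3 coding sequence, which is flanked by attB1 and attB2 sites left by the Gateway reaction. TGM3 encodes transglutaminase 3, a calcium-dependent enzyme that forms glutamine–lysine isopeptide cross-links. The catalogue records a C-terminal Flag tag; the feature table does not annotate it separately, although a short unannotated stretch lies between the end of the TGM3 feature and attB2. A WPRE follows the insert to enhance transcript expression, and a separate mouse PGK promoter drives puromycin N-acetyltransferase for selection of transduced cells.

The stated purpose is lentiviral transduction of Flag-tagged human TGM3. The plasmid was deposited with a study of transglutaminases as regulators of polyglutamine-expanded ataxin-1.
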