Features (pLannotate 1.2.2; 30 found; start..end, strand, type, name):
    305..397     +  CDS            lacI (fragment): lac repressor; lacI; The lac repressor binds to the lac operator to inhibit transcription in E. coli. This inhibition can be relieved by adding lactose or isopropyl-β-D-thiogalactopyranoside (IPTG).
    410..431     +  protein_bind   CAP binding site: CAP binding activates transcription in the presence of cAMP. E. coli catabolite activator protein
    446..476     +  promoter       lac promoter: promoter for the E. coli lac operon
    484..500     +  protein_bind   lac operator: The lac repressor binds to the lac operator to inhibit transcription in E. coli. This inhibition can be relieved by adding lactose or isopropyl-β-D-thiogalactopyranoside (IPTG). lac repressor encoded by lacI
    545..563     +  promoter       T3 promoter: promoter for bacteriophage T3 RNA polymerase
    591..817     +  promoter       RSV promoter: Rous sarcoma virus enhancer/promoter
    818..998     +  LTR            5' LTR (truncated): truncated 5' long terminal repeat (LTR) from HIV-1
   1045..1170    +  misc_feature   HIV-1 Ψ: packaging signal of human immunodeficiency virus type 1
   1154..1517    +  CDS            HIV-1 gag (fragment): gag protein from human immunodeficiency virus 1; gag
   1663..1896    +  misc_feature   RRE: The Rev response element (RRE) of HIV-1 allows for Rev-dependent mRNA export from the nucleus to the cytoplasm.
   2273..2373    +  CDS            Rev (fragment): human immunodeficiency virus 1 (HIV-1) Rev protein; rev; enhances nuclear export of unspliced and incompletely spliced viral mRNAs
   2392..2508    +  misc_feature   cPPT/CTS: central polypurine tract and central termination sequence of HIV-1
   2531..2834    +  enhancer       CMV enhancer: human cytomegalovirus immediate early enhancer
   2835..3038    +  promoter       CMV promoter: human cytomegalovirus (CMV) immediate early promoter
   3143..3167    +  protein_bind   attB1: mutant version of attB; recombination site for the Gateway® BP reaction BP Clonase™
   3173..5251    +  CDS            TGM3: TGM3_HUMAN - Experimental evidence at protein level: Swiss-Prot protein existence level 1. Catalyzes the calcium-dependent formation of isopeptide cross-links between glutamine and lysine residues in various proteins, as well as the conjugation of polyamines to proteins. Involved in the formation of the cornified envelope (CE), a specialized component consisting of covalent cross-links of proteins beneath the plasma membrane of terminally differentiated keratinocytes. Catalyzes small proline-rich proteins (SPRR1 and SPRR2) and LOR cross-linking to form small interchain oligomers, which are fur
   5286..5310    -  protein_bind   attB2: mutant version of attB; recombination site for the Gateway® BP reaction BP Clonase™
   5341..5929    +  misc_feature   WPRE: woodchuck hepatitis virus posttranscriptional regulatory element
   5943..6442    +  promoter       PGK promoter: mouse phosphoglycerate kinase 1 promoter
   6463..7062    +  CDS            PuroR: puromycin N-acetyltransferase; pac from Streptomyces alboniger; confers resistance to puromycin
   7130..7267    +  CDS            nef (fragment): NEF_HV1LA - Experimental evidence at protein level: Swiss-Prot protein existence level 1. Extracellular Nef protein targets CD4(+) T-lymphocytes for apoptosis by interacting with CXCR4 surface receptors. From Human immunodeficiency virus type 1 group M subtype B (isolate Lai) (HIV-1).
   7253..7433    +  LTR            5' LTR (truncated): truncated 5' long terminal repeat (LTR) from HIV-1
   7505..7626    +  polyA_signal   SV40 poly(A) signal: SV40 polyadenylation signal
   7666..7801    +  rep_origin     SV40 ori: SV40 origin of replication
   7822..7840    -  promoter       T7 promoter: promoter for bacteriophage T7 RNA polymerase
   7848..8003    +  CDS            lacZα (fragment): LacZα fragment of β-galactosidase; lacZ fragment
   8008..8436    +  rep_origin     f1 ori (sequence partly withheld): f1 bacteriophage origin of replication; arrow indicates direction of (+) strand synthesis
   8489..8593    +  promoter       AmpR promoter: bla
   8594..9454    +  CDS            AmpR: β-lactamase; bla; confers resistance to ampicillin, carbenicillin, and related antibiotics
   9625..122     +  rep_origin     ori (across the origin): high-copy-number ColE1/pMB1/pBR322/pUC origin of replication
>Addgene plasmid #180408 | W118-1_hTGM3-Flag | addgene full sequence | sequence record 353911 | Addgene NGS Result
AGCGCACGAGGGAGCTTCCAGGGGGAAACGCCTGGTATCTTTATAGTCCTGTCGGGTTTCGCCACCTCTG
ACTTGAGCGTCGATTTTTGTGATGCTCGTCAGGGGGGCGGAGCCTATGGAAAAACGCCAGCAACGCGGCC
TTTTTACGGTTCCTGGCCTTTTGCTGGCCTTTTGCTCACATGTTCTTTCCTGCGTTATCCCCTGATTCTG
TGGATAACCGTATTACCGCCTTTGAGTGAGCTGATACCGCTCGCCGCAGCCGAACGACCGAGCGCAGCGA
GTCAGTGAGCGAGGAAGCGGAAGAGCGCCCAATACGCAAACCGCCTCTCCCCGCGCGTTGGCCGATTCAT
TAATGCAGCTGGCACGACAGGTTTCCCGACTGGAAAGCGGGCAGTGAGCGCAACGCAATTAATGTGAGTT
AGCTCACTCATTAGGCACCCCAGGCTTTACACTTTATGCTTCCGGCTCGTATGTTGTGTGGAATTGTGAG
CGGATAACAATTTCACACAGGAAACAGCTATGACCATGATTACGCCAAGCGCGCAATTAACCCTCACTAA
AGGGAACAAAAGCTGGAGCTGCAAGCTTAATGTAGTCTTATGCAATACTCTTGTAGTCTTGCAACATGGT
AACGATGAGTTAGCAACATGCCTTACAAGGAGAGAAAAAGCACCGTGCATGCCGATTGGTGGAAGTAAGG
TGGTACGATCGTGCCTTATTAGGAAGGCAACAGACGGGTCTGACATGGATTGGACGAACCACTGAATTGC
CGCATTGCAGAGATATTGTATTTAAGTGCCTAGCTCGATACATAAACGGGTCTCTCTGGTTAGACCAGAT
CTGAGCCTGGGAGCTCTCTGGCTAACTAGGGAACCCACTGCTTAAGCCTCAATAAAGCTTGCCTTGAGTG
CTTCAAGTAGTGTGTGCCCGTCTGTTGTGTGACTCTGGTAACTAGAGATCCCTCAGACCCTTTTAGTCAG
TGTGGAAAATCTCTAGCAGTGGCGCCCGAACAGGGACTTGAAAGCGAAAGGGAAACCAGAGGAGCTCTCT
CGACGCAGGACTCGGCTTGCTGAAGCGCGCACGGCAAGAGGCGAGGGGCGGCGACTGGTGAGTACGCCAA
AAATTTTGACTAGCGGAGGCTAGAAGGAGAGAGATGGGTGCGAGAGCGTCAGTATTAAGCGGGGGAGAAT
TAGATCGCGATGGGAAAAAATTCGGTTAAGGCCAGGGGGAAAGAAAAAATATAAATTAAAACATATAGTA
TGGGCAAGCAGGGAGCTAGAACGATTCGCAGTTAATCCTGGCCTGTTAGAAACATCAGAAGGCTGTAGAC
AAATACTGGGACAGCTACAACCATCCCTTCAGACAGGATCAGAAGAACTTAGATCATTATATAATACAGT
AGCAACCCTCTATTGTGTGCATCAAAGGATAGAGATAAAAGACACCAAGGAAGCTTTAGACAAGATAGAG
GAAGAGCAAAACAAAAGTAAGACCACCGCACAGCAAGCGGCCGCTGATCTTCAGACCTGGAGGAGGAGAT
ATGAGGGACAATTGGAGAAGTGAATTATATAAATATAAAGTAGTAAAAATTGAACCATTAGGAGTAGCAC
CCACCAAGGCAAAGAGAAGAGTGGTGCAGAGAGAAAAAAGAGCAGTGGGAATAGGAGCTTTGTTCCTTGG
GTTCTTGGGAGCAGCAGGAAGCACTATGGGCGCAGCGTCAATGACGCTGACGGTACAGGCCAGACAATTA
TTGTCTGGTATAGTGCAGCAGCAGAACAATTTGCTGAGGGCTATTGAGGCGCAACAGCATCTGTTGCAAC
TCACAGTCTGGGGCATCAAGCAGCTCCAGGCAAGAATCCTGGCTGTGGAAAGATACCTAAAGGATCAACA
GCTCCTGGGGATTTGGGGTTGCTCTGGAAAACTCATTTGCACCACTGCTGTGCCTTGGAATGCTAGTTGG
AGTAATAAATCTCTGGAACAGATTTGGAATCACACGACCTGGATGGAGTGGGACAGAGAAATTAACAATT
ACACAAGCTTAATACACTCCTTAATTGAAGAATCGCAAAACCAGCAAGAAAAGAATGAACAAGAATTATT
GGAATTAGATAAATGGGCAAGTTTGTGGAATTGGTTTAACATAACAAATTGGCTGTGGTATATAAAATTA
TTCATAATGATAGTAGGAGGCTTGGTAGGTTTAAGAATAGTTTTTGCTGTACTTTCTATAGTGAATAGAG
TTAGGCAGGGATATTCACCATTATCGTTTCAGACCCACCTCCCAACCCCGAGGGGACCCGACAGGCCCGA
AGGAATAGAAGAAGAAGGTGGAGAGAGAGACAGAGACAGATCCATTCGATTAGTGAACGGATCTCGACGG
TATCGGTTAACTTTTAAAAGAAAAGGGGGGATTGGGGGGTACAGTGCAGGGGAAAGAATAGTAGACATAA
TAGCAACAGACATACAAACTAAAGAATTACAAAAACAAATTACAAAATTCAAAATTTTATCGATAAGCTT
GGGAGTTCCGCGTTACATAACTTACGGTAAATGGCCCGCCTGGCTGACCGCCCAACGACCCCCGCCCATT
GACGTCAATAATGACGTATGTTCCCATAGTAACGCCAATAGGGACTTTCCATTGACGTCAATGGGTGGAG
TATTTACGGTAAACTGCCCACTTGGCAGTACATCAAGTGTATCATATGCCAAGTACGCCCCCTATTGACG
TCAATGACGGTAAATGGCCCGCCTGGCATTATGCCCAGTACATGACCTTATGGGACTTTCCTACTTGGCA
GTACATCTACGTATTAGTCATCGCTATTACCATGGTGATGCGGTTTTGGCAGTACATCAATGGGCGTGGA
TAGCGGTTTGACTCACGGGGATTTCCAAGTCTCCACCCCATTGACGTCAATGGGAGTTTGTTTTGGCACC
AAAATCAACGGGACTTTCCAAAATGTCGTAACAACTCCGCCCCATTGACGCAAATGGGCGGTAGGCGTGT
ACGGTGGGAGGTCTATATAAGCAGAGCTCGTTTAGTGAACCGTCAGATCGCCTGGAGACGCCATCCACGC
TGTTTTGACCTCCATAGAAGACACCGACTCTAGTCCAGTGTGGTGGAATTCTGCAGATATCAACAAGTTT
GTACAAAAAAGCAGGCTTCACCATGGCTGCTCTAGGAGTCCAGAGTATCAACTGGCAGACGGCCTTCAAC
CGACAAGCGCATCACACAGACAAGTTCTCCAGCCAGGAGCTCATCTTGCGGAGAGGCCAAAACTTCCAGG
TCTTAATGATCATGAACAAAGGCCTTGGCTCTAACGAAAGACTGGAGTTCATTGTCTCCACAGGGCCTTA
CCCCTCAGAGTCGGCCATGACGAAGGCTGTGTTTCCACTCTCCAATGGCAGTAGTGGTGGCTGGAGTGCG
GTGCTTCAGGCCAGCAATGGCAATACTCTGACTATCAGCATCTCCAGTCCTGCCAGCGCACCCATAGGAC
GGTACACAATGGCCCTCCAGATCTTCTCCCAGGGCGGCATCTCCTCTGTGAAACTTGGGACGTTCATACT
GCTTTTTAACCCCTGGCTGAATGTGGATAGCGTCTTTATGGGTAACCACGCTGAGAGAGAAGAGTATGTT
CAGGAAGATGCCGGCATCATCTTTGTGGGAAGCACAAACCGAATTGGCATGATTGGCTGGAACTTTGGAC
AGTTTGAAGAAGACATTCTCAGCATCTGCCTCTCAATCTTGGATAGGAGTCTGAATTTCCGCCGTGACGC
TGCTACTGATGTGGCCAGCAGAAATGACCCCAAATACGTTGGCCGGGTGCTGAGTGCCATGATCAATAGC
AATGATGACAATGGTGTGCTTGCTGGGAATTGGAGCGGCACTTACACCGGTGGCCGGGACCCAAGGAGCT
GGAACGGCAGCGTGGAGATCCTCAAAAATTGGAAAAAATCTGGCTTCAGCCCAGTCCGATATGGCCAGTG
CTGGGTCTTTGCTGGGACCCTCAACACAGCGCTGCGGTCTTTGGGGATTCCTTCCCGGGTGATCACCAAC
TTCAACTCAGCTCATGACACAGACCGAAATCTCAGTGTGGATGTGTACTACGACCCCATGGGAAACCCCC
TGGACAAGGGTAGTGATAGCGTATGGAATTTCCATGTCTGGAATGAAGGCTGGTTTGTGAGGTCTGACCT
GGGCCCCTCGTACGGTGGATGGCAGGTGTTGGATGCTACCCCGCAGGAAAGAAGCCAAGGGGTGTTCCAG
TGCGGCCCCGCTTCGGTCATTGGTGTTCGAGAGGGTGATGTGCAGCTGAACTTCGACATGCCCTTTATCT
TCGCGGAGGTTAATGCCGACCGCATCACCTGGCTGTACGACAACACCACTGGCAAACAGTGGAAGAATTC
CGTGAACAGTCACACCATTGGCAGGTACATCAGCACCAAGGCGGTGGGCAGCAATGCTCGCATGGACGTC
ACGGACAAGTACAAGTACCCAGAAGGCTCTGACCAGGAAAGACAAGTGTTCCAAAAGGCTTTGGGGAAAC
TTAAACCCAACACGCCATTTGCCGCGACGTCTTCAATGGGTTTGGAAACAGAGGAACAGGAGCCCAGCAT
CATCGGGAAGCTGAAGGTCGCTGGCATGCTGGCAGTAGGCAAAGAAGTCAACCTGGTCCTACTGCTCAAA
AACCTGAGCAGGGATACGAAGACAGTGACAGTGAACATGACAGCCTGGACCATCATCTACAACGGCACGC
TTGTACATGAAGTGTGGAAGGACTCTGCCACAATGTCCCTGGACCCTGAGGAAGAGGCAGAACATCCCAT
AAAGATCTCGTACGCTCAGTATGAGAAGTACCTGAAGTCAGACAACATGATCCGGATCACAGCGGTGTGC
AAGGTCCCAGATGAGTCTGAGGTGGTGGTGGAGCGGGACATCATCCTGGACAACCCCACCTTGACCCTGG
AGGTGCTGAACGAGGCTCGTGTGCGGAAGCCTGTGAACGTGCAGATGCTCTTCTCCAATCCACTGGATGA
GCCGGTGAGGGACTGCGTGCTGATGGTGGAGGGAAGCGGCCTGCTGTTGGGTAACCTGAAGATCGACGTG
CCGACCCTAGGGCCCAAGGAGGGGTCCCGGGTCCGTTTTGATATCCTGCCCTCCCGGAGTGGCACCAAGC
AACTGCTCGCCGACTTCTCCTGCAACAAGTTCCCTGCAATCAAGGCCATGTTGTCCATCGATGTGGCCGA
AGGCGGCGACTACAAAGACGATGACGACAAGTGAGACCCAGCTTTCTTGTACAAAGTGGTTGATATCCAG
CACAGTGGCGGCCGCTCGACAATCAACCTCTGGATTACAAAATTTGTGAAAGATTGACTGGTATTCTTAA
CTATGTTGCTCCTTTTACGCTATGTGGATACGCTGCTTTAATGCCTTTGTATCATGCTATTGCTTCCCGT
ATGGCTTTCATTTTCTCCTCCTTGTATAAATCCTGGTTGCTGTCTCTTTATGAGGAGTTGTGGCCCGTTG
TCAGGCAACGTGGCGTGGTGTGCACTGTGTTTGCTGACGCAACCCCCACTGGTTGGGGCATTGCCACCAC
CTGTCAGCTCCTTTCCGGGACTTTCGCTTTCCCCCTCCCTATTGCCACGGCGGAACTCATCGCCGCCTGC
CTTGCCCGCTGCTGGACAGGGGCTCGGCTGTTGGGCACTGACAATTCCGTGGTGTTGTCGGGGAAGCTGA
CGTCCTTTCCATGGCTGCTCGCCTGTGTTGCCACCTGGATTCTGCGCGGGACGTCCTTCTGCTACGTCCC
TTCGGCCCTCAATCCAGCGGACCTTCCTTCCCGCGGCCTGCTGCCGGCTCTGCGGCCTCTTCCGCGTCTT
CGCCTTCGCCCTCAGACGAGTCGGATCTCCCTTTGGGCCGCCTCCCCGCCTGGAATTCTACCGGGTAGGG
GAGGCGCTTTTCCCAAGGCAGTCTGGAGCATGCGCTTTAGCAGCCCCGCTGGGCACTTGGCGCTACACAA
GTGGCCTCTGGCCTCGCACACATTCCACATCCACCGGTAGGCGCCAACCGGCTCCGTTCTTTGGTGGCCC
CTTCGCGCCACCTTCTACTCCTCCCCTAGTCAGGAAGTTCCCCCCCGCCCCGCAGCTCGCGTCGTGCAGG
ACGTGACAAATGGAAGTAGCACGTCTCACTAGTCTCGTGCAGATGGACAGCACCGCTGAGCAATGGAAGC
GGGTAGGCCTTTGGGGCAGCGGCCAATAGCAGCTTTGCTCCTTCGCTTTCTGGGCTCAGAGGCTGGGAAG
GGGTGGGTCCGGGGGCGGGCTCAGGGGCGGGCTCAGGGGCGGGGCGGGCGCCCGAAGGTCCTCCGGAGGC
CCGGCATTCTGCACGCTTCAAAAGCGCACGTCTGCCGCGCTGTTCTCCTCTTCCTCATCTCCGGGCCTTT
CGACCTGCAGCCCAAGCTTACCATGACCGAGTACAAGCCCACGGTGCGCCTCGCCACCCGCGACGACGTC
CCCAGGGCCGTACGCACCCTCGCCGCCGCGTTCGCCGACTACCCCGCCACGCGCCACACCGTCGATCCGG
ACCGCCACATCGAGCGGGTCACCGAGCTGCAAGAACTCTTCCTCACGCGCGTCGGGCTCGACATCGGCAA
GGTGTGGGTCGCGGACGACGGCGCCGCGGTGGCGGTCTGGACCACGCCGGAGAGCGTCGAAGCGGGGGCG
GTGTTCGCCGAGATCGGCCCGCGCATGGCCGAGTTGAGCGGTTCCCGGCTGGCCGCGCAGCAACAGATGG
AAGGCCTCCTGGCGCCGCACCGGCCCAAGGAGCCCGCGTGGTTCCTGGCCACCGTCGGCGTCTCGCCCGA
CCACCAGGGCAAGGGTCTGGGCAGCGCCGTCGTGCTCCCCGGAGTGGAGGCGGCCGAGCGCGCCGGGGTG
CCCGCCTTCCTGGAGACCTCCGCGCCCCGCAACCTCCCCTTCTACGAGCGGCTCGGCTTCACCGTCACCG
CCGACGTCGAGGTGCCCGAAGGACCGCGCACCTGGTGCATGACCCGCAAGCCCGGTGCCTGACGCCCGCC
CCACGACCCGCAGCGCCCGACCGAAAGGAGCGCACGACCCCATGCATCTCGAGGGCCCGGTACCTTTAAG
ACCAATGACTTACAAGGCAGCTGTAGATCTTAGCCACTTTTTAAAAGAAAAGGGGGGACTGGAAGGGCTA
GCTCACTCCCAACGAAGACAAGATCTGCTTTTTGCTTGTACTGGGTCTCTCTGGTTAGACCAGATCTGAG
CCTGGGAGCTCTCTGGCTAACTAGGGAACCCACTGCTTAAGCCTCAATAAAGCTTGCCTTGAGTGCTTCA
AGTAGTGTGTGCCCGTCTGTTGTGTGACTCTGGTAACTAGAGATCCCTCAGACCCTTTTAGTCAGTGTGG
AAAATCTCTAGCAGTAGTAGTTCATGTCATCTTATTATTCAGTATTTATAACTTGCAAAGAAATGAATAT
CAGAGAGTGAGAGGAACTTGTTTATTGCAGCTTATAATGGTTACAAATAAAGCAATAGCATCACAAATTT
CACAAATAAAGCATTTTTTTCACTGCATTCTAGTTGTGGTTTGTCCAAACTCATCAATGTATCTTATCAT
GTCTGGCTCTAGCTATCCCGCCCCTAACTCCGCCCATCCCGCCCCTAACTCCGCCCAGTTCCGCCCATTC
TCCGCCCCATGGCTGACTAATTTTTTTTATTTATGCAGAGGCCGAGGCCGCCTCGGCCTCTGAGCTATTC
CAGAAGTAGTGAGGAGGCTTTTTTGGAGGCCTAGGGACGTACCCAATTCGCCCTATAGTGAGTCGTATTA
CGCGCGCTCACTGGCCGTCGTTTTACAACGTCGTGACTGGGAAAACCCTGGCGTTACCCAACTTAATCGC
CTTGCAGCACATCCCCCTTTCGCCAGCTGGCGTAATAGCGAAGAGGCCCGCACCGATCGCCCTTCCCAAC
AGTTGCGCAGCCTGAATGGCGAATGGG
[124 nt withheld, positions 8008-8131]
C
[91 nt withheld, positions 8133-8223]
A
[49 nt withheld, positions 8225-8273]
CCTTTGACGTTGGAGTCCACGTTCTTT
[37 nt withheld, positions 8301-8337]
ACCCTATCTCGGTCTATTCTTTTGATTTATAAGGGATTTTGCCGATTTCGGCCTATTGGTTAAAAAATGA
GCTGATTTAACAAAAATTTAACGCGAATTTTAACAAAATATTAACGCTTACAATTTAGGTGGCACTTTTC
GGGGAAATGTGCGCGGAACCCCTATTTGTTTATTTTTCTAAATACATTCAAATATGTATCCGCTCATGAG
ACAATAACCCTGATAAATGCTTCAATAATATTGAAAAAGGAAGAGTATGAGTATTCAACATTTCCGTGTC
GCCCTTATTCCCTTTTTTGCGGCATTTTGCCTTCCTGTTTTTGCTCACCCAGAAACGCTGGTGAAAGTAA
AAGATGCTGAAGATCAGTTGGGTGCACGAGTGGGTTACATCGAACTGGATCTCAACAGCGGTAAGATCCT
TGAGAGTTTTCGCCCCGAAGAACGTTTTCCAATGATGAGCACTTTTAAAGTTCTGCTATGTGGCGCGGTA
TTATCCCGTATTGACGCCGGGCAAGAGCAACTCGGTCGCCGCATACACTATTCTCAGAATGACTTGGTTG
AGTACTCACCAGTCACAGAAAAGCATCTTACGGATGGCATGACAGTAAGAGAATTATGCAGTGCTGCCAT
AACCATGAGTGATAACACTGCGGCCAACTTACTTCTGACAACGATCGGAGGACCGAAGGAGCTAACCGCT
TTTTTGCACAACATGGGGGATCATGTAACTCGCCTTGATCGTTGGGAACCGGAGCTGAATGAAGCCATAC
CAAACGACGAGCGTGACACCACGATGCCTGTAGCAATGGCAACAACGTTGCGCAAACTATTAACTGGCGA
ACTACTTACTCTAGCTTCCCGGCAACAATTAATAGACTGGATGGAGGCGGATAAAGTTGCAGGACCACTT
CTGCGCTCGGCCCTTCCGGCTGGCTGGTTTATTGCTGATAAATCTGGAGCCGGTGAGCGTGGGTCTCGCG
GTATCATTGCAGCACTGGGGCCAGATGGTAAGCCCTCCCGTATCGTAGTTATCTACACGACGGGGAGTCA
GGCAACTATGGATGAACGAAATAGACAGATCGCTGAGATAGGTGCCTCACTGATTAAGCATTGGTAACTG
TCAGACCAAGTTTACTCATATATACTTTAGATTGATTTAAAACTTCATTTTTAATTTAAAAGGATCTAGG
TGAAGATCCTTTTTGATAATCTCATGACCAAAATCCCTTAACGTGAGTTTTCGTTCCACTGAGCGTCAGA
CCCCGTAGAAAAGATCAAAGGATCTTCTTGAGATCCTTTTTTTCTGCGCGTAATCTGCTGCTTGCAAACA
AAAAAACCACCGCTACCAGCGGTGGTTTGTTTGCCGGATCAAGAGCTACCAACTCTTTTTCCGAAGGTAA
CTGGCTTCAGCAGAGCGCAGATACCAAATACTGTTCTTCTAGTGTAGCCGTAGTTAGGCCACCACTTCAA
GAACTCTGTAGCACCGCCTACATACCTCGCTCTGCTAATCCTGTTACCAGTGGCTGCTGCCAGTGGCGAT
AAGTCGTGTCTTACCGGGTTGGACTCAAGACGATAGTTACCGGATAAGGCGCAGCGGTCGGGCTGAACGG
GGGGTTCGTGCACACAGCCCAGCTTGGAGCGAACGACCTACACCGAACTGAGATACCTACAGCGTGAGCT
ATGAGAAAGCGCCACGCTTCCCGAAGGGAGAAAGGCGGACAGGTATCCGGTAAGCGGCAGGGTCGGAACA
GGAG
