>Addgene plasmid #180408 | W118-1_hTGM3-Flag | depositor partial sequence | sequence record 350495 | TGM3-Flag
ATGGCTGCTCTAGGAGTCCAGAGTATCAACTGGCAGACGGCCTTCAACCGACAAGCGCATCACACAGACA
AGTTCTCCAGCCAGGAGCTCATCTTGCGGAGAGGCCAAAACTTCCAGGTCTTAATGATCATGAACAAAGG
CCTTGGCTCTAACGAAAGACTGGAGTTCATTGTCTCCACAGGGCCTTACCCCTCAGAGTCGGCCATGACG
AAGGCTGTGTTTCCACTCTCCAATGGCAGTAGTGGTGGCTGGAGTGCGGTGCTTCAGGCCAGCAATGGCA
ATACTCTGACTATCAGCATCTCCAGTCCTGCCAGCGCACCCATAGGACGGTACACAATGGCCCTCCAGAT
CTTCTCCCAGGGCGGCATCTCCTCTGTGAAACTTGGGACGTTCATACTGCTTTTTAACCCCTGGCTGAAT
GTGGATAGCGTCTTTATGGGTAACCACGCTGAGAGAGAAGAGTATGTTCAGGAAGATGCCGGCATCATCT
TTGTGGGAAGCACAAACCGAATTGGCATGATTGGCTGGAACTTTGGACAGTTTGAAGAAGACATTCTCAG
CATCTGCCTCTCAATCTTGGATAGGAGTCTGAATTTCCGCCGTGACGCTGCTACTGATGTGGCCAGCAGA
AATGACCCCAAATACGTTGGCCGGGTGCTGAGTGCCATGATCAATAGCAATGATGACAATGGTGTGCTTG
CTGGGAATTGGAGCGGCACTTACACCGGTGGCCGGGACCCAAGGAGCTGGAACGGCAGCGTGGAGATCCT
CAAAAATTGGAAAAAATCTGGCTTCAGCCCAGTCCGATATGGCCAGTGCTGGGTCTTTGCTGGGACCCTC
AACACAGCGCTGCGGTCTTTGGGGATTCCTTCCCGGGTGATCACCAACTTCAACTCAGCTCATGACACAG
ACCGAAATCTCAGTGTGGATGTGTACTACGACCCCATGGGAAACCCCCTGGACAAGGGTAGTGATAGCGT
ATGGAATTTCCATGTCTGGAATGAAGGCTGGTTTGTGAGGTCTGACCTGGGCCCCTCGTACGGTGGATGG
CAGGTGTTGGATGCTACCCCGCAGGAAAGAAGCCAAGGGGTGTTCCAGTGCGGCCCCGCTTCGGTCATTG
GTGTTCGAGAGGGTGATGTGCAGCTGAACTTCGACATGCCCTTTATCTTCGCGGAGGTTAATGCCGACCG
CATCACCTGGCTGTACGACAACACCACTGGCAAACAGTGGAAGAATTCCGTGAACAGTCACACCATTGGC
AGGTACATCAGCACCAAGGCGGTGGGCAGCAATGCTCGCATGGACGTCACGGACAAGTACAAGTACCCAG
AAGGCTCTGACCAGGAAAGACAAGTGTTCCAAAAGGCTTTGGGGAAACTTAAACCCAACACGCCATTTGC
CGCGACGTCTTCAATGGGTTTGGAAACAGAGGAACAGGAGCCCAGCATCATCGGGAAGCTGAAGGTCGCT
GGCATGCTGGCAGTAGGCAAAGAAGTCAACCTGGTCCTACTGCTCAAAAACCTGAGCAGGGATACGAAGA
CAGTGACAGTGAACATGACAGCCTGGACCATCATCTACAACGGCACGCTTGTACATGAAGTGTGGAAGGA
CTCTGCCACAATGTCCCTGGACCCTGAGGAAGAGGCAGAACATCCCATAAAGATCTCGTACGCTCAGTAT
GAGAAGTACCTGAAGTCAGACAACATGATCCGGATCACAGCGGTGTGCAAGGTCCCAGATGAGTCTGAGG
TGGTGGTGGAGCGGGACATCATCCTGGACAACCCCACCTTGACCCTGGAGGTGCTGAACGAGGCTCGTGT
GCGGAAGCCTGTGAACGTGCAGATGCTCTTCTCCAATCCACTGGATGAGCCGGTGAGGGACTGCGTGCTG
ATGGTGGAGGGAAGCGGCCTGCTGTTGGGTAACCTGAAGATCGACGTGCCGACCCTAGGGCCCAAGGAGG
GGTCCCGGGTCCGTTTTGATATCCTGCCCTCCCGGAGTGGCACCAAGCAACTGCTCGCCGACTTCTCCTG
CAACAAGTTCCCTGCAATCAAGGCCATGTTGTCCATCGATGTGGCCGAAGGCGGCGACTACAAAGACGAT
GACGACAAGTGA
